>Addgene plasmid #171296 | pFTK024 | addgene full sequence | sequence record 349858 | Addgene NGS Result
GTGGCTCTTCAGTGGACGAAAGGGCCTCGTGATACGCCTATTTTTATAGGTTAATGTCATGATAATAATG
GTTTCTTAGACGTCAGGTGGCACTTTTCGGGGAAATGTGCGCGGAACCCCTATTTGTTTATTTTTCTAAA
TACATTCAAATATGTATCCGCTCATGAGACAATAACCCTGATAAATGCTTCAATAATATTGAAAAAGGAA
GAGTATGCGCTCACGCAACTGGTCCAGAACCTTGACCGAACGCAGCGGTGGTAACGGCGCAGTGGCGGTT
TTCATGGCTTGTTATGACTGTTTTTTTTTGGGGTACAGTCTATGCCTCGGGCATCCAAGCAGCAAGCGCG
TTACGCCGTGGGTCGATGTTTGATGTTATGGAGCAGCAACGATGTTACGCAGCAGGGCAGTCGCCCTAAA
ACAAAGTTAAACATCATGAGGGAAGCGGTGATCGCCGAAGTATCGACTCAACTATCAGAGGTAGTTGGCG
TCATCGAGCGCCATCTCGAACCGACGTTGCTGGCCGTACATTTGTACGGCTCCGCAGTGGATGGCGGCCT
GAAGCCACACAGCGATATTGATTTGCTGGTTACGGTGACCGTAAGGCTTGATGAAACAACGCGGCGAGCT
TTGATCAACGACCTTTTGGAAACTTCGGCTTCCCCTGGAGAGAGCGAGATTCTCCGCGCTGTAGAAGTCA
CCATTGTTGTGCACGACGACATCATTCCGTGGCGTTATCCAGCTAAGCGCGAACTGCAATTTGGAGAATG
GCAGCGCAATGACATTCTTGCAGGTATCTTCGAGCCAGCCACGATCGACATTGATCTGGCTATCTTGCTG
ACAAAAGCAAGAGAACATAGCGTTGCCTTGGTAGGTCCAGCGGCGGAGGAACTCTTTGATCCGGTTCCTG
AACAGGATCTATTTGAGGCGCTAAATGAAACCTTAACGCTATGGAACTCGCCGCCCGACTGGGCTGGCGA
TGAGCGAAATGTAGTGCTTACGTTGTCCCGCATTTGGTACAGCGCAGTAACCGGCAAAATCGCGCCGAAG
GATGTCGCTGCCGACTGGGCAATGGAGCGCCTGCCGGCCCAGTATCAGCCCGTCATACTTGAAGCTAGAC
AGGCTTATCTTGGACAAGAAGAAGATCGCTTGGCCTCGCGCGCAGATCAGTTGGAAGAATTTGTCCATTA
CGTAAAAGGCGAGATCACCAAGGTAGTCGGCAAATAACTGTCAGACCAAGTTTACTCATATATACTTTAG
ATTGATTTAAAACTTCATTTTTAATTTAAAAGGATCTAGGTGAAGATCCTTTTTGATAATCTCATGACCA
AAATCCCTTAACGTGAGTTTTCGTTCCACTGAGCGTCAGACCCCGTAGAAAAGATCAAAGGATCTTCTTG
AGATCCTTTTTTTCTGCGCGTAATCTGCTGCTTGCAAACAAAAAAACCACCGCTACCAGCGGTGGTTTGT
TTGCCGGATCAAGAGCTACCAACTCTTTTTCCGAAGGTAACTGGCTTCAGCAGAGCGCAGATACCAAATA
CTGTTCTTCTAGTGTAGCCGTAGTTAGGCCACCACTTCAAGAACTCTGTAGCACCGCCTACATACCTCGC
TCTGCTAATCCTGTTACCAGTGGCTGCTGCCAGTGGCGATAAGTCGTGTCTTACCGGGTTGGACTCAAGA
CGATAGTTACCGGATAAGGCGCAGCGGTCGGGCTGAACGGGGGGTTCGTGCACACAGCCCAGCTTGGAGC
GAACGACCTACACCGAACTGAGATACCTACAGCGTGAGCTATGAGAAAGCGCCACGCTTCCCGAAGGGAG
AAAGGCGGACAGGTATCCGGTAAGCGGCAGGGTCGGAACAGGAGAGCGCACGAGGGAGCTTCCAGGGGGA
AACGCCTGGTATCTTTATAGTCCTGTCGGGTTTCGCCACCTCTGACTTGAGCGTCGATTTTTGTGATGCT
CGTCAGGGGGGCGGAGCCTATGGAAAAACGCCAGCAACGCGGCCTTTTTACGGTTCCTGGCCTTTTGCTG
GCCTTTTGCTCACATGTTCTTTCCTGCGTTATCCCCTGATTCTGTGGATAACCGTATTACCGCCTTTGAG
TGAGCTGATACCGCTCGCCGCAGCCGAACGACCGAGCGCAGCGAGTCAGTGAGCGAGGAAGCGGAAGAGC
GCCCAATACGCAAACCGCCTCTCCCCGCGCGTTGGCCGATTCATTAATCACTCTGTGGTCTCAGGAGCAC
AGTGGCTGTTAGGGCAAGACGTCTAGAGGATGTTCTCCTTTGAACGTCTTTTTAGCGAAATGCTGTATAT
TTTTGCTCAAAGGCCCCGGGGATACATATTAAAACTGCAATAAATGCTCATCTGTGGCATGTGCCATGAT
TCTTTGTGGCTTTGTGGTGAGTGGTGGATGTGTTAGTAGCCTACTAAACCTGACTATATTGACTGCTACT
AGTATAATTGTTAACAAACAAACCGCTTTCTTAGAACATAACCTACTGACCATGCCAGGGCGTAATAATA
GAAGAATACATAAGATGTATGGCTATTGTCACCGAATACAAAGATTGATTTATTGATAACCTTTACCTTT
GAGGTTTGCGGATAACTGATGAAGAGTGTGAGGATCCATCAGCATGATAGCACAGCATTAACGACAGGAC
CTTCTATGGTTTTATCATTGAACTACCTGGTTATGGAAACGGAGAGCCAGATGGAAAAGGAGAGGGTCCC
GGACATCTAAGCAGGAGCTTTATATACTATGTTCACATTTACTTATTGGAAGTATTGTACAGGCTACCTA
AAATAGAAAGGTATTCCCACGTGGCAACATATCTGTATTTCTTTTTTTATGGCTGTTCTCATTCAGATCG
GCTTTCAGATCTGATCATTGCCGTGTGTGATTGATATCTTCTCATTGGCACCATGGCAGAGTATCGACGA
CCAAGAAAAGTCGATTCGTTTGTCTGATAGTATCTAGCTCTCCAGTGGGACCTAGGCCATCTACTAGGAG
AAATAGCCTAGTTAATAGTCTGATAGGGCGTTTAGTCTCGAACGATATAGCGTCCGAATAAATTCCCCCA
TTGTCAACTTCCTGAACAGAACGAAATTTTGATATACCACAACCCTAAAAATTTCGACCAACCACCCGCC
AAAACGCCAAAAATCACGCAATTGAGCTAAAGAAAAAAGAAAAGGCCTCGTTTTGAGGCGGAACGGGCAA
AAATTGCAAAAAGAAGAAATGTGAGACCACGAA
Features (pLannotate 1.2.2; 6 found; start..end, strand, type, name):
    110..214     +  promoter       AmpR promoter: bla
    205..285     -  CDS            int (fragment): INT2_ECOLX - Protein inferred from homology: Swiss-Prot protein existence level 3. Putative integrase believed to be involved in the insertion of antibiotic resistance genes into plasmids and transposons. From Escherichia coli.
    373..429     +  CDS            GmR (fragment): gentamycin acetyltransferase; aacC1; confers resistance to gentamycin
    436..1224    +  CDS            aadA: S3AD_ECOLX - Experimental evidence at protein level: Swiss-Prot protein existence level 1. Mediates bacterial resistance to the antibiotics streptomycin and spectinomycin. From Escherichia coli.
   1398..1986    +  rep_origin     ori: high-copy-number ColE1/pMB1/pBR322/pUC origin of replication
   2169..2218    +  CDS            lacI (fragment): lac repressor; lacI; The lac repressor binds to the lac operator to inhibit transcription in E. coli. This inhibition can be relieved by adding lactose or isopropyl-β-D-thiogalactopyranoside (IPTG).
