[The description below was written by a language model from this plasmid's Addgene catalogue record and pLannotate feature annotations shown in this document.]
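Description:
pFTK024 is a level 0 (LVL0) part plasmid from the Fungal Modular Cloning ToolKit, a hierarchical synthetic-biology system for assembling genetic constructs for filamentous fungi. It is built on the pICH41295 backbone, and the sequenced record is 3,253 nt. In E. coli it is maintained by a high-copy ColE1/pUC-type origin of replication and selected with spectinomycin through the aadA adenylyltransferase gene, which also confers streptomycin resistance. An AmpR (bla) promoter is annotated upstream of this region and presumably contributes to marker expression. The short integrase, gentamicin acetyltransferase and lacI fragments detected nearby are non-functional remnants, the first two probably carried over from the integron context in which aadA cassettes are found. No fungal origin of replication or fungal selection marker is annotated, as expected for a plasmid that only stores a part.

The payload is the tRNA[Leu] promoter from Penicillium rubens, an RNA polymerase III promoter. The automated feature table does not annotate this insert; by elimination it would lie in the unannotated stretch beyond the origin and lacI fragment, but its exact coordinates, length and flanking cloning sites are not given in the record. Pol III promoters of this kind drive small, non-coding, uncapped transcripts, and tRNA-based promoters are commonly used in fungi to express guide RNAs for CRISPR applications, although the record does not state this specific use. As a level 0 part, the promoter is meant to be combined with other standard parts into a transcription unit at the next assembly level, which can then be joined into multigene constructs for fungal hosts.
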