Addgene plasmid #171296: pFTK024
Purpose: Part Plasmid Entry Vector (LVL0) from the Fungal Modular Cloning ToolKit.
Depositing lab: Arnold Driessen. Depositing organization: University of Groningen. Publication: Modular Synthetic Biology Toolkit for Filamentous Fungi. Mozsik L, Pohl C, Meyer V, Bovenberg RAL, Nygard Y, Driessen AJM. ACS Synth Biol. 2021 Nov 2. doi: 10.1021/acssynbio.1c00260. PubMed 34726388.
Backbone
  Vector backbone: pICH41295
  Vector type: Bacterial Expression, Yeast Expression, Synthetic Biology
Growth in bacteria
  Bacterial resistance: Spectinomycin, 50 μg/mL
  Growth temperature: 37°C
  Growth strain: DH5alpha
  Copy number: High Copy
Gene/Insert
  Gene/Insert name: PtRNA[Leu] P. rubens Pol-III promoter
  Species: Penicillium, Aspergillus, or other fungal sources
  Mutation: n/a
  Cloning method: Restriction Enzyme; 5′ cloning site Unknown (unknown if destroyed)
Terms and licenses: Academic/Nonprofit Terms; Industry Terms: Not Available to Industry
How to cite: pFTK024 was a gift from Arnold Driessen (Addgene plasmid # 171296 ; http://n2t.net/addgene:171296 ; RRID:Addgene_171296)
